>Addgene plasmid #158522 | pZA44 | addgene full sequence | sequence record 312903 | Addgene NGS Result
GGGACACGAAGTGGTTTAAACTATCAGTGTTTGACAGGATATATTGGCGGGTAAACCTAAGAGAAAAGAG
CGTTTATTAGAATAATCGGATATTTAAAAGGGCGTGAAAAGGTTTATCCGTTCGTCCATTTGTATGTGCC
AACCACAGGAACCGTAAAAAGGCCGCGTTGCTGGCGTTTTTCCATAGGCTCCGCCCCCCTGACGAGCATC
ACAAAAATCGACGCTCAAGTCAGAGGTGGCGAAACCCGACAGGACTATAAAGATACCAGGCGTTTCCCCC
TGGAAGCTCCCTCGTGCGCTCTCCTGTTCCGACCCTGCCGCTTACCGGATACCTGTCCGCCTTTCTCCCT
TCGGGAAGCGTGGCGCTTTCTCATAGCTCACGCTGTAGGTATCTCAGTTCGGTGTAGGTCGTTCGCTCCA
AGCTGGGCTGTGTGCACGAACCCCCCGTTCAGCCCGACCGCTGCGCCTTATCCGGTAACTATCGTCTTGA
GTCCAACCCGGTAAGACACGACTTATCGCCACTGGCAGCAGCCACTGGTAACAGGATTAGCAGAGCGAGG
TATGTAGGCGGTGCTACAGAGTTCTTGAAGTGGTGGCCTAACTACGGCTACACTAGAAGGACAGTATTTG
GTATCTGCGCTCTGCTGAAGCCAGTTACCTTCGGAAAAAGAGTTGGTAGCTCTTGATCCGGCAAACAAAC
CACCGCTGGTAGCGGTGGTTTTTTTGTTTGCAAGCAGCAGATTACGCGCAGAAAAAAAGGATCTCAAGAA
GATCCTTTGATCTTTTCTACGGGGTCTGACGCTCAGTGGAACGAAAACTCACGTTAAGGGATTTTGGTCA
TGAGATTATCAAAAAGGATCTTCACCTAGATCCTTTTAAATTAAAAATGAAGTTTTAAATCAATCTAAAG
TATATATGAGTAAACTTGGTCTGACAGCTAAAACAATTCATCCAGTAAAATATAATATTTTATTTTCTCC
CAATCAGGCTTGATCCCCAGTAAGTCAAAAAATAGCTCGACATACTGTTCTTCCCCGATATCCTCCCTGA
TCGACCGGACGCAGAAGGCAATGTCATACCACTTGTCCGCCCTGCCGCTTCTCCCAAGATCAATAAAGCC
ACTTACTTTGCCATCTTTCACAAAGATGTTGCTGTCTCCCAGGTCGCCGTGGGAAAAGACAAGTTCCTCT
TCGGGCTTTTCCGTCTTTAAAAAATCATACAGCTCGCGCGGATCTTTAAATGGAGTGTCCTCTTCCCAGT
TTTCGCAATCCACATCGGCCAGATCGTTATTCAGTAAGTAATCCAATTCGGCTAAGCGGCTGTCTAAGCT
ATTCGTATAGGGACAATCCGATATGTCGATGGAGTGAAAGAGCCTGATGCACTCCGCATACAGCTCGATA
ATCTTTTCAGGGCTTTGTTCATCTTCATACTCTTCCGAGCAAAGGACGCCATCGGCCTCACTCATGAGCA
GATTGCTCCAGCCATCATGCCGTTCAAAGTGCAGGACCTTTGGAACAGGCAGCTTTCCTTCCAGCCATAG
CATCATGTCCTTTTCCCGTTCCACATCATAGGTGGTCCCTTTATACCGGCTGTCCGTCATTTTTAAATAT
AGGTTTTCATTTTCTCCCACCAGCTTATATACCTTAGCAGGAGACATTCCTTCCGTATCTTTTGCGCAGC
GGTATTTTTCGATCAGTTTTTTCAATTCCGGTGATATTCTCATTTTAGCCATACTCTTCCTTTTTCAATA
TTATTGAAGCATTTATCAAGGTTATTGTCTCATGAGCGGATACATATTTGAATGTATTTAGAAAAATAAA
CAAATAGGGGTTCCGCGCACGAATTGGCCAGCGCTGCCATTTTTGGGGTGAGGCCGTTCGCGGCCGAGGG
GCGCAGCCCCTGGGGGGATGGGAGCTCGGTGCCTTGATGTGGGCGCCGGCGGTCGAGTGGCGACGGCGCG
GCTTGTCCGCGCCCTGGTAGATTGCCTGGCCGTAGGCCAGCCATTTTTGAGCGGCCAGCGGCCGCGATAG
GCCGACGCGAAGCGGCGGGGCGTAGGGAGCGCAGCGACCGAAGGGTAGGCGCTTTTTGCAGCTCTTCGGC
TGTGCGCTGGCCAGACAGTTATGCACAGGCCAGGCGGGTTTTAAGAGTTTTAATAAGTTTTAAAGAGTTT
TAGGCGGAAAAATCGCCTTTTTTCTCTTTTATATCAGTCACTTACATGTGTGACCGGTTCCCAATGTACG
GCTTTGGGTTCCCAATGTACGGGTTCCGGTTCCCAATGTACGGCTTTGGGTTCCCAATGTACGTGCTATC
CACAGGAAAGAAGCTTTTTCGACCTTTTTCCCCTGCTAGGGCAATTTGCCCTAGCATCTGCTCCGTACAT
TAGGAACCGGCGGATGCTTCGCCCTCGATCAGGTTGCGGTAGCGCATGACTAGGATCGGGCCAGCCTGCC
CCGCCTCCTCCTTCAAATCGTACTCCGGCAGGTCATTTGACCCGATCAGCTTGCGCACGGTGAAACAGAA
CTTCTTGAACTCTCCGGCGCTGCCACTGCGTTCGTAGATCGTCTTGAACAACCATCTGGCTTCTGCCTTG
CCTGCGGCGCGGCGTGCCAGGCGGTAGAGAAAACGGCCGATGCCGGGATCGATCAAAAAGTAATCGGGGT
GAACCGTCAGCACGTCCGGGTTCTTGCCTTCTGTGATCTCGCGGTACATCCAATCAGCTAGCTCGATCTC
GATGTACTCCGGCCGCCCGGTTTCGCTCTTTACGATCTTGTAGCGGCTAATCAAGGCTTCACCCTCGGAT
ACCGTCACCAGGCGGCCGTTCTTGGCCTTCTTCGTACGCTGCATGGCAACGTGCGTGGTGTTTAACCGAA
TGCAGGTTTCTACCAGGTCGTCTTTCTGCTTTCCGCCATCGGCTCGCCGGCAGAACTTGAGTACGTCCGC
AACGTGTGGACGGAACACGCGGCCGGGCTTGTCTCCCTTCCCTTCCCGGTATCGGTTCATGGATTCGGTT
AGATGGGAAACCGCCATCAGTACCAGGTCGTAATCCCACACACTGGCCATGCCGGCCGGCCCTGCGGAAA
CCTCTACGTGCCCGTCTGGAAGCTCGTAGCGGATCACCTCGCCAGCTCGTCGGTCACGCTTCGACAGACG
GAAAACGGCCACGTCCATGATGCTGCGACTATCGCGGGTGCCCACGTCATAGAGCATCGGAACGAAAAAA
TCTGGTTGCTCGTCGCCCTTGGGCGGCTTCCTAATCGACGACGCACCGGCTGCCGGCGGTTGCCGGGATT
CTTTGCGGATTCGATCAGCGGCCGCTTGCCACGATTCACCGGGGCGTGCTTCTGCCTCGATGCGTTGCCG
CTGGGCGGCCTGCGCGGCCTTCAACTTCTCCACCAGGTCATCACCCAGCGCCGCGCCGATTTGTACCGGG
CCGGATGGTTTGCGACCGCTCACGCCGATTCCTCGGGCTTGGGGGTTCCAGTGCCATTGCAGGGCCGGCA
GACAACCCAGCCGCTTACGCCTGGCCAACCGCCCGTTCCTCCACACATGGGGCATTCCACGGCGTCGGTG
CCTGGTTGTTCTTGATTTTCCATGCCGCCTCCTTTAGCCGCTAAAATTCATCTACTCATTTATTCATTTG
CTCATTTACTCTGGTAGCTGCGCGATGTATTCAGATAGCAGCTCGGTAATGGTCTTGCCTTGGCGTACCG
CGTACATCTTCAGCTTGGTGTGATCCTCCGCCGGCAACTGAAAGTTGACCCGCTTCATGGCTGGCGTGTC
TGCCAGGCTGGCCAACGTTGCAGCCTTGCTGCTGCGTGCGCTCGGACGGCCGGCACTTAGCGTGTTTGTG
CTTTTGCTCATTTTCTCTTTACCTCATTAACTCAAATGAGTTTTGATTTAATTTCAGCGGCCAGCGCCTG
GACCTCGCGGGCAGCGTCGCCCTCGGGTTCTGATTCAAGAACGGTTGTGCCGGCGGCGGCAGTGCCTGGG
TAGCTCACGCGCTGCGTGATACGGGACTCAAGAATGGGCAGCTCGTACCCGGCCAGCGCCTCGGCAACCT
CACCGCCGATGCGCGTGCCTTTGATCGCCCGCGACACGACAAAGGCCGCTTGTAGCCTTCCATCCGTGAC
CTCAATGCGCTGCTTAACCAGCTCCACCAGGTCGGCGGTGGCCCATATGTCGTAAGGGCTTGGCTGCACC
GGAATCAGCACGAAGTCGGCTGCCTTGATCGCGGACACAGCCAAGTCCGCCGCCTGGGGCGCTCCGTCGA
TCACTACGAAGTCGCGCCGGCCGATGGCCTTCACGTCGCGGTCAATCGTCGGGCGGTCGATGCCGACAAC
GGTTAGCGGTTGATCTTCCCGCACGGCCGCCCAATCGCGGGCACTGCCCTGGGGATCGGAATCGACTAAC
AGAACATCGGCCCCGGCGAGTTGCAGGGCGCGGGCTAGATGGGTTGCGATGGTCGTCTTGCCTGACCCGC
CTTTCTGGTTAAGTACAGCGATAACCTTCATGCGTTCCCCTTGCGTATTTGTTTATTTACTCATCGCATC
ATATACGCAGCGACCGCATGACGCAAGCTGTTTTACTCAAATACACATCACCTTTTTAGACGGCGGCGCT
CGGTTTCTTCAGCGGCCAAGCTGGCCGGCCAGGCCGCCAGCTTGGCATCAGACAAACCGGCCAGGATTTC
ATGCAGCCGCACGGCTGATGGGCTGCCTGTATCGAGTGGTGATTTTGTGCCGAGCTGCCGGTCGGGGAGC
TGTTGGCTGGCTGGTGGCAGGATATATTGTGGTGTAAACAAATTGACGCTTAGACAACTTAATAACACAT
TGCGGACGTTTTTAATGTACTGGGGTGGATGCAGTGGGCCCCACTCTGTGTGCCGAATTCGGATCCGGAG
AGCGGAGAATTAAGGGAGTCACGTTATGACCCCCGCCGATGACGCGGGACAAGCCGTTTTACGTTTGGAA
CTGACAGAACCGCAACGTTGAAGGAGCCACTCAGCCGCGGGTTTCTGGAGTTTAATGAGCTAAGCACATA
CGTCAGAAACCATTATTGCGCGTTCAAAAGTCGCCTAAGGTCACTATCAGCTAGCAAATATTTCTTGTCA
AAAATGCTCCACTGACGTTCCATAAATTCCCCTCGGTATCCAATTAGAGTCTCATATTCACTCTCAATCC
AAATAATCTGCACCGGATCTGGATCGTTTCGCATGATTGAACAAGATGGATTGCACGCAGGTTCTCCGGC
CGCTTGGGTGGAGAGGCTATTCGGCTATGACTGGGCACAACAGACAATCGGCTGCTCTGATGCCGCCGTG
TTCCGGCTGTCAGCGCAGGGGCGCCCGGTTCTTTTTGTCAAGACCGACCTGTCCGGTGCCCTGAATGAAC
TCCAGGACGAGGCAGCGCGGCTATCGTGGCTGGCCACGACGGGCGTTCCTTGCGCAGCTGTGCTCGACGT
TGTCACTGAAGCGGGAAGGGACTGGCTGCTATTGGGCGAAGTGCCGGGGCAGGATCTCCTGTCATCTCAC
CTTGCTCCTGCCGAGAAAGTATCCATCATGGCTGATGCAATGCGGCGGCTGCATACGCTTGATCCGGCTA
CCTGCCCATTCGACCACCAAGCGAAACATCGCATCGAGCGAGCACGTACTCGGATGGAAGCCGGTCTTGT
CGATCAGGATGATCTGGACGAAGAGCATCAGGGGCTCGCGCCAGCCGAACTGTTCGCCAGGCTCAAGGCG
CGTATGCCCGACGGCGAGGATCTCGTCGTGACTCATGGCGATGCCTGCTTGCCGAATATCATGGTGGAAA
ATGGCCGCTTTTCTGGATTCATCGACTGTGGCCGGCTGGGTGTGGCGGACCGCTATCAGGACATAGCGTT
GGCTACCCGTGATATTGCTGAAGAGCTTGGCGGCGAATGGGCTGACCGCTTCCTCGTGCTTTACGGTATC
GCCGCTCCCGATTCGCAGCGCATCGCCTTCTATCGCCTTCTTGACGAGTTCTTCTGAGCGGGTCTGGATC
TAGAGTCAAGCAGATCGTTCAAACATTTGGCAATAAAGTTTCTTAAGATTGAATCCTGTTGCCGGTCTTG
CGATGATTATCATATAATTTCTGTTGAATTACGTTAAGCATGTAATAATTAACATGTAATGCATGACGTT
ATTTATGAGATGGGTTTTTATGATTAGAGTCCCGCAATTATACATTTAATACGCGATAGAAAACAAAATA
TAGCGCGCAAACTAGGATAAATTATCGCGCGCGGTGTCATCTATGTTACTAGATCGACGCTGCAAGAATT
CAAGCTTGGAGGAATTCCAATCCCACAAAAATCTGAGCTTAACAGCACAGTTGCTCCTCTCAGAGCAGAA
TCGGGTATTCAACACCCTCATATCAACTACTACGTTGTGTATAACGGTCCACATGCCGGTATATACGATG
ACTGGGGTTGTACAAAGGCGGCAACAAACGGCGTTCCCGGAGTTGCACACAAGAAATTTGCCACTATTAC
AGAGGCAAGAGCAGCAGCTGACGCGTACACAACAAGTCAGCAAACAGACAGGTTGAACTTCATCCCCAAA
GGAGAAGCTCAACTCAAGCCCAAGAGCTTTGCTAAGGCCCTAACAAGCCCACCAAAGCAAAAAGCCCACT
GGCTCACGCTAGGAACCAAAAGGCCCAGCAGTGATCCAGCCCCAAAAGAGATCTCCTTTGCCCCGGAGAT
TACAATGGACGATTTCCTCTATCTTTACGATCTAGGAAGGAAGTTCGAAGGTGAAGGTGACGACACTATG
TTCACCACTGATAATGAGAAGGTTAGCCTCTTCAATTTCAGAAAGAATGCTGACCCACAGATGGTTAGAG
AGGCCTACGCAGCAAGTCTCATCAAGACGATCTACCCGAGTAACAATCTCCAGGAGATCAAATACCTTCC
CAAGAAGGTTAAAGATGCAGTCAAAAGATTCAGGACTAATTGCATCAAGAACACAGAGAAAGACATATTT
CTCAAGATCAGAAGTACTATTCCAGTATGGACGATTCAAGGCTTGCTTCATAAACCAAGGCAAGTAATAG
AGATTGGAGTCTCTAAAAAGGTAGTTCCTACTGAATCTAAGGCCATGCATGGAGTCTAAGATTCAAATCG
AGGATCTAACAGAACTCGCCGTCAAGACTGGCGAACAGTTCATACAGAGTCTTTTACGACTCAATGACAA
GAAGAAAATCTTCGTCAACATGGTGGAGCACGACACTCTGGTCTACTCCAAAAATGTCAAAGATACAGTC
TCAGAAGATCAAAGGGCTATTGAGACTTTTCAACAAAGGATAATTTCGGGAAACCTCCTCGGATTCCATT
GCCCAGCTATCTGTCACTTCATCGAAAGGACAGTAGAAAAGGAAGGTGGCTCCTACAAATGCCATCATTG
CGATAAAGGAAAGGCTATCATTCAAGATCTCTCTGCCGACAGTGGTCCCAAAGATGGACCCCCACCCACG
AGGAGCATCGTGGAAAAAGAAGAGGTTCCAACCACGTCTACAAAGCAAGTGGATTGATGTGACATCTCCA
CTGACGTAAGGGATGACGCACAATCCCACTATCCTTCGCAAGACCCTTCCTCTATATAAGGAAGTTCATT
TCATTTGGAGAGGACACGCTCGAGTATAAGAGCTCATTTTTACAACAATTACCAACAACAACAAACAACA
AACAACATTACAATTACATTTACAATTATCGATACAATGGTGGACGCTGTTGTAACAGTGTTTTTAGAGA
AAACCTTGAACATCGAAGAAGAAAAAGGCCGAACCGTATCGGACTACCGAAAACAGTTGGAAGATTTGCA
AAGCGAATTGAAATATATGCAGTCTTTTCTCAAGGATGCAGAGAGGCAGAAGAGAACTAATGAAACGTTG
CGTACTCTTGTTGCGGATTTACGAGAACTGGTTTACGAAGCTGAGGATATACTTGTGGATTGTCAGCTCG
CGGATGGTGATGATGGGAACGAGCAAAGGTCATCAAATGCGTGGCTTTCGCGGCTTCATCCTGCCCGGGT
TCCGTTGCAGTACAAGAAAAGCAAACGTTTGCAAGAGATCAATGAGAGGATAACGAAAATAAAGAGTCAA
GTAGAGCCTTATTTCGAATTCATAACGCCGAGTAATGTTGGAAGAGATAATGGAACTGATCGGTGGAGCT
CTCCGGTGTATGATCATACTCAGGTGGTTGGTTTGGAAGGAGATAAAAGAAAAATCAAGGAGTGGCTCTT
TCGATCAAACGACAGCCAGCTTTTGATAATGGCCTTTGTTGGGATGGGAGGGCTAGGTAAAACTACAATC
GCTCAAGAAGTGTTCAATGACAAAGAGATCGAACATCGTTTCGAAAGAAGGATATGGGTGTCTGTGTCCC
AGACTTTTACTGAAGAACAGATCATGAGAAGCATATTGAGGAACTTGGGGGACGCGAGTGTTGGAGATGA
TATTGGAACATTGCTGAGAAAAATCCAGCAGTATCTTTTGGGGAAAAGGTACTTGATAGTTATGGACGAT
GTATGGGACAAGAATTTGAGCTGGTGGGACAAGATCTACCAAGGACTGCCTAGAGGACAAGGAGGTAGCG
TTATCGTGACCACAAGGTCGGAATCTGTAGCGAAAAGGGTGCAAGCGAGAGACGACAAGACTCACCGTCC
AGAGCTCCTTAGTCCTGATAACAGTTGGCTGCTGTTTTGTAATGTGGCATTTGCAGCAAATGACGGTACT
TGTGAGCGTCCCGAGCTAGAGGATGTTGGCAAGGAGATTGTAACGAAATGCAAAGGTTTGCCTTTGACAA
TCAAAGCGGTTGGTGGGTTACTTCTGTGCAAAGACCATGTCTATCATGAATGGAGACGAATTGCAGAGCA
TTTTCAGGATGAGCTAAGAGGAAACACTTCTGAAACTGACAATGTTATGTCATCTCTGCAGTTGAGCTAC
GATGAACTCCCTTCCCACCTTAAGTCGTGCATTCTCACGCTTTCGCTCTATCCAGAGGACTGTGTTATAC
CAAAACAACAACTAGTACATGGATGGATCGGAGAAGGTTTTGTCATGTGGAGAAACGGAAGATCTGCAAC
TGAATCTGGAGAGGACTGCTTTTCCGGGCTCACAAACAGGTGTCTAATAGAAGTTGTAGACAAAACCTAT
AGCGGAACCATCATCACTTGCAAGATTCATGTTATGGTTCGTGATTTGGTGATCGATATAGCCAAGAAGG
ATTCGTTCTCTAACCCGGAAGGCCTCAACTGTCGTCACCTTGGGATTAGTGGAAACTTTGATGAGAAGCA
GATCAAAGTTAACCATAAGCTGAGAGGCGTAGTGTCAACAACTAAGACAGGTGAAGTGAACAAGCTCAAC
TCAGACTTAGCTAAGAAATTCACAGACTGCAAATATCTTCGGGTTCTCGATATCTCGAAATCCATATTTG
ATGCTCCTCTGTCTGAGATTTTGGATGAGATTGCAAGCCTTCAACACTTAGCATGTCTTAGTTTGAGCAA
CACACATCCGTTGATCCAGTTTCCTCGTTCCATGGAAGATCTCCACAACCTTCAGATTCTAGACGCAAGC
TACTGTCAGAATCTGAAACAACTTCAACCTTGCATCGTCTTGTTCAAGAAACTCCTTGTACTTGACATGA
CGAACTGTGGATCCCTTGAATGCTTCCCCAAGGGTATCGGAAGTCTCGTGAAGCTCGAAGTTCTGTTGGG
ATTTAAGCCAGCCAGGTCCAACAATGGGTGCAAGCTCAGTGAAGTGAAAAATCTCACAAACCTTCGGAAA
CTTGGTCTTTCTCTGACTCGTGGCGATCAGATAGAAGAGGAGGAGCTTGATTCTTTGATAAACCTAAGCA
AGCTGATGTCCATTTCGATCAACTGCTATGATAGCTACGGCGATGATCTCATAACCAAAATAGACGCCCT
TACTCCTCCACACCAGCTCCATGAGCTTTCTCTACAATTCTATCCTGGAAAGTCGAGTCCATCGTGGTTG
AGTCCTCACAAGCTTCCGATGTTGAGGTACATGTCAATATGTTCAGGTAATTTGGTGAAAATGCAGGAAC
CATTCTGGGGAAACGAGAATACTCACTGGAGAATTGAAGGTTTAATGTTAAGTTCATTGTCGGACCTAGA
CATGGACTGGGAAGTGCTGCAACAGTCAATGCCGTACCTGAGGACCGTGACCGCAAACTGGTGTCCAGAG
CTAGAGTCTTTCGCGATTGAAGATGTTGGCTTTAGAGGCGGAGTGTGGATGAAAACACCATTGCACAGAA
CCGGTTCGATGGTGAGCAAGGGCGAGGAGCTGTTCACCGGGGTGGTGCCCATCCTGGTCGAGCTGGACGG
CGACGTAAACGGCCACAAGTTCAGCGTGTCCGGCGAGGGCGAGGGCGATGCCACCTACGGCAAGCTGACC
CTGAAGTTCATCTGCACCACCGGCAAGCTGCCCGTGCCCTGGCCCACCCTCGTGACCACCCTGACCTACG
GCGTGCAGTGCTTCAGCCGCTACCCCGACCACATGAAGCAGCACGACTTCTTCAAGTCCGCCATGCCCGA
AGGCTACGTCCAGGAGCGCACCATCTTCTTCAAGGACGACGGCAACTACAAGACCCGCGCCGAGGTGAAG
TTCGAGGGCGACACCCTGGTGAACAGCATCGAGCTGAAGGGCATCGACTTCAAGGAGGACGGCAACATCC
TGGGGCACAAGCTGGAGTACAACTACAACAGCCACAACGTCTATATCATGGCCGACAAGCAGAAGAACGG
CATCAAGGTGAACTTCAAGATCCGCCACAACATCGAGGACGGCAGCGTGCAGCTCGCCGACCACTACCAG
CAGAACACCCCCATCGGCGACGGCCCCGTGCTGCTGCCCGACAACCACTACCTGAGCACCCAGTCCGCCC
TGAGCAAAGACCCCAACGAGAAGCGCGATCACATGGTCCTGCTGGAGTTCGTGACCGCCGCCGGGATCAC
TCTCGGCATGGACGAGCTGTACAAGTGAGCTTGTCCTGCTTTAATGAGATATGCGAGAAGCCTATGATCG
CATGATATTTGCTTTCAATTCTGTTGTGCACGTTGTAAAAAACCTGAGCATGTGTAGCTCAGATCCTTAC
CGCCGGTTTCGGTTCATTCTAATGAATATATCACCCGTTACTATCGTATTTTTATGAATAATATTCTCCG
TTCAATTTACTGATTGTACCCTACTACTTATATGTACAATATTAAAATGAAAACAATATATTGTGCTGAA
TAGGTTTATAGCGACATCTATGATAGAGCGCCACAATAACAAACAATTGCGTTTTATTATTACAAATCCA
ATTTTAAAAAAAGCGGCAGAACCGGTCAAACCTAAAAGACTGATTACATAAATCTTATTCAAATTTCAAA
AGTGCCCCAGGGGCTAGTATCTACGACACACCGAGCGGCGAACTAATAACGCTCACTGAAGGGAACTCCG
GTTCCCCGCCGGCGCGCATGGGTGAGATTCCTTGAAGTTGAGTATTGGCCGTCCGCTCTACCGAAAGTTA
CGGGCACCATTCAACCCGGTCCAGCACGGCGGCCGGGTAACCGACTTGCTGCCCCGAGAATTATGCAGCA
TTTTTTTGGTGTATGTGGGCCCCAAATGAAGTGCAGGTCAAACCTTGACAGTGACGACAAATCGTTGGGC
GGGTCCAGGGCGAATTTTGCGACAACATGTCGAGGCTCAGCAGGACCGCTACTAGAGGATGCACATGTGA
CCGA
Features (pLannotate 1.2.2; 19 found; start..end, strand, type, name):
     32..56      +  misc_feature   RB T-DNA repeat: right border repeat from nopaline C58 T-DNA
    179..767     -  rep_origin     ori: high-copy-number ColE1/pMB1/pBR322/pUC origin of replication
    938..1732    -  CDS            KanR: aminoglycoside phosphotransferase; aphA-3; confers resistance to kanamycin
   1733..1837    -  promoter       AmpR promoter: bla
   1854..1914    -  rep_origin     oriV (fragment): incP origin of replication
   2120..2314    -  rep_origin     pVS1 oriV: origin of replication for the Pseudomonas plasmid pVS1 (Heeb et al., 2000)
   2380..3453    -  CDS            pVS1 RepA: replication protein from the Pseudomonas plasmid pVS1 (Heeb et al., 2000)
   3882..4511    -  CDS            pVS1 StaA: stability protein from the Pseudomonas plasmid pVS1 (Heeb et al., 2000)
   4775..4799    +  misc_feature   LB T-DNA repeat: left border repeat from nopaline C58 T-DNA
   5009..5192    +  promoter       NOS promoter: nopaline synthase promoter NOS promoter
   5213..6004    +  CDS            neo: KKA2_KLEPN - Also known as kan, nptII. Experimental evidence at protein level: Swiss-Prot protein existence level 1. Resistance to kanamycin, neomycin, paromomycin, ribostamycin, butirosin and gentamicin B. From Klebsiella pneumoniae.
   6033..6285    +  terminator     NOS terminator: nopaline synthase terminator and poly(A) signal
   6311..7117    +  CDS            IBMP_CAMVB (fragment): Experimental evidence at protein level: Swiss-Prot protein existence level 1. Enhances the ribosomal termination-reinitiation event leading to the translation of major open reading frames on the polycistronic viral RNAs. From Cauliflower mosaic virus (strain Bari 1) (CaMV).
   7301..7646    +  promoter       CaMV 35S promoter: strong constitutive promoter from cauliflower mosaic virus
   7598..7644    +  promoter       minimal CaMV 35S promoter: minimal 35S promoter from cauliflower mosaic virus
   7675..7728    +  misc_feature   TMV Ω: translational enhancer from the tobacco mosaic virus 5'-leader sequence (Gallie et al., 1988)
   7737..10292   +  CDS            RPP13L4: R13L4_ARATH - Also known as ZAR1 From Arabidopsis thaliana (Mouse-ear cress).
  10299..11018   +  CDS            EBFP: enhanced blue variant of GFP mammalian codon-optimized
  11026..11733   +  terminator     OCS terminator: octopine synthase terminator
