[The description below was written by a language model from this plasmid's Addgene catalogue record and pLannotate feature annotations shown in this document.]
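Description:
pZA44 is a plant binary expression plasmid built on the Golden Gate-compatible backbone pICH86988 and intended for in planta expression of an Arabidopsis thaliana ZAR1 variant fused to eGFP. Outside the T-DNA, the backbone carries a high-copy ColE1/pUC-type origin for propagation in E. coli, together with the pVS1 origin, RepA replication protein and StaA stability protein, which allow maintenance in Agrobacterium. Bacterial selection is by kanamycin, through an aphA-3 aminoglycoside phosphotransferase gene driven by the bla promoter. A small incP oriV fragment is also annotated.

Between the nopaline-type left and right T-DNA border repeats lie two cassettes. The first is a plant selection marker: nptII (neo) under the NOS promoter and NOS terminator, giving kanamycin resistance in transformed plant tissue. The second is the expression unit, in which the CaMV 35S promoter and the TMV Ω translational enhancer drive the ZAR1 (RPP13L4) coding sequence fused at its C terminus to a GFP-family fluorescent protein, followed by the OCS terminator. The annotation software labels the fluorescent protein as EBFP, whereas the catalogue describes it as eGFP. The sequence upstream of the core 35S promoter is annotated as a CaMV protein fragment and probably represents extended viral promoter-region sequence.

The insert carries two substitutions. The mutation field gives L17E/D489V, while the purpose line writes the second one as D498V, so the record is internally inconsistent on that position. The associated work describes a vector system for studying the ZAR1 resistosome in Nicotiana benthamiana, which suggests use in Agrobacterium-mediated expression, with the fluorescent tag allowing the protein to be detected and localised.
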