Addgene plasmid #158522: pZA44
Purpose: In planta gene expression of Golden gate compatible A. thaliana ZAR1 D498V/L17E-eGFP. Km plant selection marker.
Depositing lab: Sophien Kamoun. Depositing organization: Sainsbury Laboratory, Norwich. Publication: A vector system for fast-forward studies of the HOPZ-ACTIVATED RESISTANCE1 (ZAR1) resistosome in the model plant Nicotiana benthamiana. Harant A, Pai H, Sakai T, Kamoun S, Adachi H. Plant Physiol. 2022 Jan 20;188(1):70-80. doi: 10.1093/plphys/kiab471. PubMed 34633454.
Backbone
  Vector backbone: pICH86988
  Backbone manufacturer: https://www.addgene.org/48076/
  Vector type: Plant Expression
Growth in bacteria
  Bacterial resistance: Kanamycin, 50 μg/mL
  Growth temperature: 37°C
  Growth strain: DH5alpha
  Copy number: High Copy
Gene/Insert
  Gene/Insert name: ZAR1-eGFP
  Species: A. thaliana (mustard weed)
  Mutation: L17E/D489V
  Entrez Gene: ZAR1 (a.k.a. HOPZ-ACTIVATED RESISTANCE 1, ZAR1)
  Tag / fusion protein: eGFP (C terminal on insert)
  Cloning method: Restriction Enzyme; 5′ cloning site Unknown (unknown if destroyed)
Terms and licenses: Academic/Nonprofit Terms; Industry Terms: Not Available to Industry
How to cite: pZA44 was a gift from Sophien Kamoun (Addgene plasmid # 158522 ; http://n2t.net/addgene:158522 ; RRID:Addgene_158522)
